>Addgene plasmid #43912 | pDL128 | addgene partial sequence | sequence record 62235 | M13_pUC_fwd
TACGACTCACTATAGGGCGAATTGGGTACCGGGCCCCCCCTCGAGGTCGACGGTATCGATTTGGAGGAGA
GGGTAGCTTCGGACATTGGTGTTGTGGTTCTGTGCTGCTGTGGCGTCTTGTGGTGTAGTATCCTTTGCTG
TAATACGAACAACCGCCATATAACAACAAGACTCAACGTATGGTGGCCGCAATTTATATATGCAATCGAG
TCAGCCAGTCAGCCGCTAAGGGCAAGGGCACGCGACTACGGCGTCGGCGGCTAGCCGCCCGCTAACGGCA
GGGGACGCCAGGTCCTGCCGTTAACAGAGGGCAGAAATTGCCCGTTCGCACATTTGCGTGTGGTGCATGG
GTTCTATTCCTCATTGTAGCGCGGCTCGTACCACGCGCTTTTTTCTTCTCGTTTGTTTGTGTGTGTGCTT
TTTCTTTTTCCCGCCAGTGGGGTATTTATTTATCTAGTAGCAACAGGCAAGGATTGGAGAAGAAAACAAA
GAAAAAGAAACAGCAAGAGAACCCAGATCAAGAAACGCACGCTTTACATCACACACTAATACAGGAACAA
ACAAGACTTAATGGACGCACAACTGGAATGGGCAAGCAGCCTCGTCCCAAAGAGACAGCTTCAACAACAA
CAACAACAACAGGAGCAGCAACAGCAACAACAGGATTTCCACAAGGACCAGTTGATGACTGTGGGTATGC
GAATCAGACAGCGGGTCGACCAGGGTTATGCATCGAGGACGCCGGGCACCTCGGACGCTTCACTACATCC
GGGTGTCATTAGAGATTACTCGAGCGTTATTGTTCCGCAATTTACAAGGTCGCCCTTGCCCACTGCTAAC
TCGCTAGCAGCTGCGGCCGCAGCCGCGGCTGCAATGTCGACCGAGGCGTCCTCGCTCGAGAAATGGGACG
TCGCGGAACCTGCCGCGGAGCACGAAACAATGGTTAATGGATCCAAGAGAAGACTTTAATAGACTTGCAC
AATTTTTTT
