>Addgene plasmid #43912 | pDL128 | addgene partial sequence | sequence record 62733 | pGEX3
AACGCGCGAGACGAAAGGGCCTCGTGATACGCCTATTTTTATAGGTTAATGTCATGATAATAATGGTTTC
TTAGACGGATCGCTTGCCTGTAACTTACACGCGCCTCGTATCTTTTAATGATGGAATAATTTGGGAATTT
ACTCTGTGTTTATTTATTTTTATGTTTTGTATTTGGATTTTAGAAAGTAAATAAAGAAGGTAGAAGAGTT
ACGGAATGAAGAAAAAAAAATAAACAAAGGTTTAAAAAATTTCAACAAAAAGCGTACTTTACATATATAT
TTATTAGACAAGAAAAGCAGATTAAATAGATATACATTCGATTAACGATAAGTAAAATGTAAAATCACAG
GATTTTCGTGTGTGGTCTTCTACACAGACAAGATGAAACAATTCGGCATTAATACCTGAGAGCAGGAAGA
GCAAGATAAAAGGTAGTATTTGTTGGCGATCCCCCTAGAGTCTTTTACATCTTCGGAAAACAAAAACTAT
TTTTTCTTTAATTTCTTTTTTTACTTTCTATTTTTAATTTATATATTTATATTAAAAAATTTAAATTATA
ATTATTTTTATAGCACGTGATGAAAAGGACCCAGGTGGCACTTTTCGGGGAAATGTGCGCGGAACCCCTA
TTTGTTTATTTTTCTAAATACATTCAAATATGTATCCGCTCATGAGACAATAACCCTGATAAATGCTTCA
ATAATATTGAAAAAGGAAGAGTATGAGTATTCAACATTTCCGTGTCGCCCTTATTCCCTTTTTTGCGGCA
TTTTGCCTTCCTGTTTTTGCTCACCCAGAAACGCTGGTGAAAGTAAAAGATGCTGAAGATCAGTTGGGTG
CACGAGTGGGTTACATCGAACTGGATCTCAACAGCGGTAAGATCCTTGAGAGTTTTCGCCCCGAAGAACG
TTTTCCAATGATGAGCACTT
