>Addgene plasmid #43912 | pDL128 | addgene partial sequence | sequence record 62735 | pRSII-F1 5'-CGGCATCAGAGCAGATTGTAC-3'
TTCAATTCATCATTTTTTTTTTATTCTTTTTTTTGATTTCGGTTTCCTTGAAATTTTTTTGATTCGGTAA
TCTCCGAACAGAAGGAAGAACGAAGGAAGGAGCACAGACTTAGATTGGTATATATACGCATATGTAGTGT
TGAAGAAACATGAAATTGCCCAGTATTCTTAACCCAACTGCACAGAACAAAAACCTGCAGGAAACGAAGA
TAAATCATGTCGAAAGCTACATATAAGGAACGTGCTGCTACTCATCCTAGTCCTGTTGCTGCCAAGCTAT
TTAATATCATGCACGAAAAGCAAACAAACTTGTGTGCTTCATTGGATGTTCGTACCACCAAGGAATTACT
GGAGTTAGTTGAAGCATTAGGTCCCAAAATTTGTTTACTAAAAACACATGTGGATATCTTGACTGATTTT
TCCATGGAGGGCACAGTTAAGCCGCTAAAGGCATTATCCGCCAAGTACAATTTTTTACTCTTCGAAGACA
GAAAATTTGCTGACATTGGTAATACAGTCAAATTGCAGTACTCTGCGGGTGTATACAGAATAGCAGAATG
GGCAGACATTACGAATGCACACGGTGTGGTGGGCCCAGGTATTGTTAGCGGTTTGAAGCAGGCGGCAGAA
GAAGTAACAAAGGAACCTAGAGGCCTTTTGATGTTAGCAGAATTGTCATGCAAGGGCTCCCTATCTACTG
GAGAATATACTAAGGGTACTGTTGACATTGCGAAGAGCGACAAAGATTTTGTTATCGGCTTTATTGCTCA
AAGAGACATGGGTGGAAGAGATGAAGGTTACGATTGGTTGATTATGACACCCGGTGTGGGTTTAGATGAC
AAGGGAGACGCATTGGGTCAACAGTATAGAACCGTGGATGATGTGGTCTCTACAGGATCTGACATTATTA
TTGT
