[The description below was written by a language model from this plasmid's Addgene catalogue record.]
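Description:
pDL128 is a yeast expression plasmid built on pRS416, a standard Saccharomyces cerevisiae–E. coli shuttle vector. As general knowledge of that backbone, pRS416 is a low-copy centromeric (CEN/ARS) vector carrying the URA3 auxotrophic marker for selection in ura3 yeast strains, together with a bacterial origin and an f1 origin. The record itself confirms only ampicillin resistance for propagation in E. coli, lists the bacterial copy number as unknown, and includes no feature table to verify the individual backbone elements.

The insert is a mutant allele of the budding yeast gene DIF1 (YLR437C), placed between ClaI and XbaI sites in the polylinker. In this allele, a short stretch of residues in the region designated the SML domain has been replaced with a run of alanines. Two further substitutions, S59G and Q66H, are also recorded. The record does not state which promoter drives expression, whether native DIF1 flanking sequence is included, or whether an epitope tag is present.

The associated publication identifies Dif1 as a DNA-damage-regulated facilitator of nuclear import for ribonucleotide reductase. An alanine-block mutant of a defined domain, carried on a pRS416-type plasmid, would therefore fit structure–function analysis. Such a construct could be used to test whether the mutated region is needed for Dif1 function by introducing it into yeast, although the record does not describe the specific experiments.
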