Addgene plasmid #43912: pDL128
Depositing lab: Stephen Elledge. Depositing organization: Harvard Medical School. Publication: Dif1 is a DNA-damage-regulated facilitator of nuclear import for ribonucleotide reductase. Lee YD, Wang J, Stubbe J, Elledge SJ. Mol Cell. 2008 Oct 10;32(1):70-80. doi: 10.1016/j.molcel.2008.08.018. PubMed 18851834.
Backbone
  Vector backbone: pRS416
  Backbone manufacturer: Stratagene
  Backbone size w/o insert (bp): 4898
  Vector type: Yeast Expression
Growth in bacteria
  Bacterial resistance: Ampicillin, 100 μg/mL
  Growth temperature: 37°C
  Growth strain: DH5alpha
  Copy number: Unknown
Gene/Insert
  Gene/Insert name: DIF1
  Species: S. cerevisiae (budding yeast)
  Mutation: SML domain mutated PPMLINQRT->AAAAAAAA, S59G, Q66H
  Entrez Gene: DIF1 (a.k.a. YLR437C)
  Cloning method: Restriction Enzyme; 5′ cloning site Cla1 (unknown if destroyed); 3′ cloning site Xba1 (unknown if destroyed)
  Sequencing primers: 5′ M13_forward20_primer
Terms and licenses: Academic/Nonprofit Terms; Industry Terms: Not Available to Industry
How to cite: pDL128 was a gift from Stephen Elledge (Addgene plasmid # 43912 ; http://n2t.net/addgene:43912 ; RRID:Addgene_43912)
